>Addgene plasmid #65216 | pSR660 | depositor full sequence | sequence record 115626 | pSR660 sequence 9362 bps
TTCTCTGTCACAGAATGAAAATTTTTCTGTCATCTCTTCGTTATTAATGTTTGTAATTGACTGAATATCA
ACGCTTATTTGCAGCCTGAATGGCGAATGGG
[124 nt withheld, positions 102-225]
C
[91 nt withheld, positions 227-317]
A
[49 nt withheld, positions 319-367]
CCTTTGACGTTGGAGTCCACGTTCTTT
[37 nt withheld, positions 395-431]
ACCCTATCTCGGTCTATTCTTTTGATTTATAAGGGATTTTGCCGATTTCGGCCTATTGGTTAAAAAATGA
GCTGATTTAACAAAAATTTAACGCGAATTTTAACAAAATATTAACGTTTACAATTTCAGGTGGCACTTTT
CGGGGAAATGTGCGCGGAACCCCTATTTGTTTATTTTTCTAAATACATTCAAATATGTATCCGCTCATGA
GACAATAACCCTGATAAATGCTTCAATAATATTGAAAAAGGAAGAGTATGAGTATTCAACATTTCCGTGT
CGCCCTTATTCCCTTTTTTGCGGCATTTTGCCTTCCTGTTTTTGCTCACCCAGAAACGCTGGTGAAAGTA
AAAGATGCTGAAGATCAGTTGGGTGCACGAGTGGGTTACATCGAACTGGATCTCAACAGCGGTAAGATCC
TTGAGAGTTTTCGCCCCGAAGAACGTTTTCCAATGATGAGCACTTTTAAAGTTCTGCTATGTGGCGCGGT
ATTATCCCGTATTGACGCCGGGCAAGAGCAACTCGGTCGCCGCATACACTATTCTCAGAATGACTTGGTT
GAGTACTCACCAGTCACAGAAAAGCATCTTACGGATGGCATGACAGTAAGAGAATTATGCAGTGCTGCCA
TAACCATGAGTGATAACACTGCGGCCAACTTACTTCTGACAACGATCGGAGGACCGAAGGAGCTAACCGC
TTTTTTGCACAACATGGGGGATCATGTAACTCGCCTTGATCGTTGGGAACCGGAGCTGAATGAAGCCATA
CCAAACGACGAGCGTGACACCACGATGCCTGTAGCAATGGCAACAACGTTGCGCAAACTATTAACTGGCG
AACTACTTACTCTAGCTTCCCGGCAACAATTAATAGACTGGATGGAGGCGGATAAAGTTGCAGGACCACT
TCTGCGCTCGGCCCTTCCGGCTGGCTGGTTTATTGCTGATAAATCTGGAGCCGGTGAGCGTGGGTCTCGC
GGTATCATTGCAGCACTGGGGCCAGATGGTAAGCCCTCCCGTATCGTAGTTATCTACACGACGGGGAGTC
AGGCAACTATGGATGAACGAAATAGACAGATCGCTGAGATAGGTGCCTCACTGATTAAGCATTGGTAACT
GTCAGACCAAGTTTACTCATATATACTTTAGATTGATTTAAAACTTCATTTTTAATTTAAAAGGATCTAG
GTGAAGATCCTTTTTGATAATCTCATGACCAAAATCCCTTAACGTGAGTTTTCGTTCCACTGAGCGTCAG
ACCCCGTAGAAAAGATCAAAGGATCTTCTTGAGATCCTTTTTTTCTGCGCGTAATCTGCTGCTTGCAAAC
AAAAAAACCACCGCTACCAGCGGTGGTTTGTTTGCCGGATCAAGAGCTACCAACTCTTTTTCCGAAGGTA
ACTGGCTTCAGCAGAGCGCAGATACCAAATACTGTCCTTCTAGTGTAGCCGTAGTTAGGCCACCACTTCA
AGAACTCTGTAGCACCGCCTACATACCTCGCTCTGCTAATCCTGTTACCAGTGGCTGCTGCCAGTGGCGA
TAAGTCGTGTCTTACCGGGTTGGACTCAAGACGATAGTTACCGGATAAGGCGCAGCGGTCGGGCTGAACG
GGGGGTTCGTGCACACAGCCCAGCTTGGAGCGAACGACCTACACCGAACTGAGATACCTACAGCGTGAGC
ATTGAGAAAGCGCCACGCTTCCCGAAGGGAGAAAGGCGGACAGGTATCCGGTAAGCGGCAGGGTCGGAAC
AGGAGAGCGCACGAGGGAGCTTCCAGGGGGAAACGCCTGGTATCTTTATAGTCCTGTCGGGTTTCGCCAC
CTCTGACTTGAGCGTCGATTTTTGTGATGCTCGTCAGGGGGGCGGAGCCTATGGAAAAACGCCAGCAACG
CGGCCTTTTTACGGTTCCTGGCCTTTTGCTGGCCTTTTGCTCACATGTTCTTTCCTGCGTTATCCCCTGA
TTCTGTGGATAACCGTATTACCGCCTTTGAGTGAGCTGATACCGCTCGCCGCAGCCGAACGACCGAGCGC
AGCGAGTCAGTGAGCGAGGAAGCGGAAGAGCGCCTGATGCGGTATTTTCTCCTTACGCATCTGTGCGGTA
TTTCACACCGCAGACCAGCCGCGTAACCTGGCAAAATCGGTTACGGTTGAGTAATAAATGGATGCCCTGC
GTAAGCGGGTGTGGGCGGACAATAAAGTCTTAAACTGAACAAAATAGATCTAAACTATGACAATAAAGTC
TTAAACTAGACAGAATAGTTGTAAACTGAAATCAGTCCAGTTATGCTGTGAAAAAGCATACTGGACTTTT
GTTATGGCTAAAGCAAACTCTTCATTTTCTGAAGTGCAAATTGCCCGTCGTATTAAAGAGGGGCGTGGCC
AAGGGCATGGTAAAGACTATATTCGCGGCGTTGTGACAATTTACCGAACAACTCCGCGGCCGGGAAGCCG
ATCTCGGCTTGAACGAATTGTTAGGTGGCGGTACTTGGGTCGATATCAAAGTGCATCACTTCTTCCCGTA
TGCCCAACTTTGTATAGAGAGCCACTGCGGGATCGTCACCGTAATCTGCTTGCACGTAGATCACATAAGC
ACCAAGCGCGTTGGCCTCATGCTTGAGGAGATTGATGAGCGCGGTGGCAATGCCCTGCCTCCGGTGCTCG
CCGGAGACTGCGAGATCATAGATATAGATCTCACTACGCGGCTGCTCAAACCTGGGCAGAACGTAAGCCG
CGAGAGCGCCAACAACCGCTTCTTGGTCGAAGGCAGCAAGCGCGATGAATGTCTTACTACGGAGCAAGTT
CCCGAGGTAATCGGAGTCCGGCTGATGTTGGGAGTAGGTGGCTACGTCTCCGAACTCACGACCGAAAAGA
TCAAGAGCAGCCCGCATGGATTTGACTTGGTCAGGGCCGAGCCTACATGTGCGAATGATGCCCATACTTG
AGCCACCTAACTTTGTTTTAGGGCGACTGCCCTGCTGCGTAACATCGTTGCTGCTGCGTAACATCGTTGC
TGCTCCATAACATCAAACATCGACCCACGGCGTAACGCGCTTGCTGCTTGGATGCCCGAGGCATAGACTG
TACAAAAAAACAGTCATAACAAGCCATGAAAACCGCCACTGCGCCGTTACCACCGCTGCGTTCGGTCAAG
GTTCTGGACCAGTTGCGTGAGCGCATACGCTACTTGCATTACAGTTTACGAACCGAACAGGCTTATGTCA
ACTGGGTTCGTGCCTTCATCCGTTTCCACGGTGTGCGTCACCCGGCAACCTTGGGCAGCAGCGAAGTCGA
GGCATTTCTGTCCTGGCTGGCGAACGAGCGCAAGGTTTCGGTCTCCACGCATCGTCAGGCATTGGCGGCC
TTGCTGTTCTTCTACGGCAAGGTGCTGTGCACGGATCTGCCCTGGCTTCAGGAGATCGGTAGACCTCGGC
CGTCGCGGCGCTTGCCGGTGGTGCTGACCCCGGATGAAGTGGTTCGCATCCTCGGTTTTCTGGAAGGCGA
GCATCGTTTGTTCGCCCAGGACTCTAGCTATAGTTCTAGTGGTTGGCCTACGTACCCGTAGTGGCTATGG
CAGGGCTTGCCGCCCCGACGTTGGCTGCGAGCCCTGGGCCTTCACCCGAACTTGGGGGTTGGGGTGGGGA
AAAGGAAGAAACGCGGGCGTATTGGTCCCAATGGGGTCTCGGTGGGGTATCGACAGAGTGCCAGCCCTGG
GACCGAACCCCGCGTTTATGAACAAACGACCCAACACCCGTGCGTTTTATTCTGTCTTTTTATTGCCGTC
ATAGCGCGGGTTCCTTCCGGTATTGTCTCCTTCCGTGTTTCAGTTAGCCTCCCCCATCTCCCGGTACCGC
ATGCTATGCATCAGCTGCTAGCCGCAGAGACCAAAGTTCAACTGAAACGAATCAACCGGTTTATTGATTA
ACAGGCAATTA
[2211 nt withheld, positions 4363-6573]
CGTGGCGGCAGGAATCCCGCGCGCTTCCCCGGGTGATCAAGTCTTCGTCGAGTGATTGTAAATAAAATGT
AATTTACAGTATAGTATTTTAATTAATATACAAATGATTTGATAATAATTCTTATTTAACTATAATATAT
TGTGTTGGGTTGAATTAAAGGTCCGTATACTCCGGAATATTAATAGATCATGGAGATAATTAAAATGATA
ACCATCTCGCAAATAAATAAGTATTTTACTGTTTTCGTAACAGTTTTGTAATAAAAAAACCTATAAATAT
TCCGGATTATTCATACCGTCCCACCATCGGGCGCGGATCTGCCGCCCTGGCGGGGTTTTACGAGATTGTG
ATTAAGGTCCCCAGCGACCTTGACGAGCATCTGCCCGGCATTTCTGACAGCTTTGTGAACTGGGTGGCCG
AGAAGGAGTGGGAGTTGCCGCCAGATTCTGACTTGGATCTGAATCTGATTGAGCAGGCACCCCTGACCGT
GGCCGAGAAGCTGCAGCGCGACTTTCTGACGGAGTGGCGCCGTGTGAGTAAGGCCCCGGAGGCCCTTTTC
TTTGTGCAATTTGAGAAGGGAGAGAGCTACTTCCACTTACACGTGCTCGTGGAAACCACCGGGGTGAAAT
CCTTAGTTTTGGGACGTTTCCTGAGTCAGATTCGCGAAAAACTGATTCAGAGAATTTACCGCGGGATCGA
GCCGACTTTGCCAAACTGGTTCGCGGTCACAAAGACCAGAAACGGCGCCGGAGGCGGGAACAAGGTGGTG
GACGAGTGCTACATCCCCAATTACTTGCTCCCCAAAACCCAGCCTGAGCTCCAGTGGGCGTGGACTAATT
TAGAACAGTATTTAAGCGCCTGTTTGAATCTCACGGAGCGTAAACGGTTGGTGGCGCAGCATCTGACGCA
CGTGTCGCAGACGCAGGAGCAGAACAAAGAGAATCAGAATCCCAATTCTGACGCGCCGGTGATCAGATCA
AAAACTTCAGCCAGGTACATGGAGCTGGTCGGGTGGCTCGTGGACAAGGGGATTACCTCGGAGAAGCAGT
GGATCCAGGAGGACCAGGCCTCATACATCTCCTTCAATGCGGCCTCCAACTCGCGGTCCCAAATCAAGGC
TGCCTTGGACAATGCGGGAAAGATTATGAGCCTGACTAAAACCGCCCCCGACTACCTGGTGGGCCAGCAG
CCCGTGGAGGACATTTCCAGCAATCGGATTTATAAAATTTTGGAACTAAACGGGTACGATCCCCAATATG
CGGCTTCCGTCTTTCTGGGATGGGCCACGAAAAAGTTCGGCAAGAGGAACACCATCTGGCTGTTTGGGCC
TGCAACTACCGGGAAGACCAACATCGCGGAGGCCATAGCCCACACTGTGCCCTTCTACGGGTGCGTAAAC
TGGACCAATGAGAACTTTCCCTTCAACGACTGTGTCGACAAGATGGTGATCTGGTGGGAGGAGGGGAAGA
TGACCGCCAAGGTCGTGGAGTCGGCCAAAGCCATTCTCGGAGGAAGCAAGGTGCGCGTGGACCAGAAATG
CAAGTCCTCGGCCCAGATAGACCCGACTCCCGTGATCGTCACCTCCAACACCAACATGTGCGCCGTGATT
GACGGGAACTCAACGACCTTCGAACACCAGCAGCCGTTGCAAGACCGGATGTTCAAATTTGAACTCACCC
GCCGTCTGGATCATGACTTTGGGAAGGTCACCAAGCAGGAAGTCAAAGACTTTTTCCGGTGGGCAAAGGA
TCACGTGGTTGAGGTGGAGCATGAATTCTACGTCAAAAAGGGTGGAGCCAAGAAAAGACCCGCCCCCAGT
GACGCAGATATAAGTGAGCCCAAACGGGTGCGCGAGTCAGTTGCGCAGCCATCGACGTCAGACGCGGAAG
CTTCGATCAACTACGCAGACAGGTACCAAAACAAATGTTCTCGTCACGTGGGCATGAATCTGATGCTGTT
TCCCTGCAGACAATGCGAGAGAATGAATCAGAATTCAAATATCTGCTTCACTCACGGACAGAAAGACTGT
TTAGAGTGCTTTCCCGTGTCAGAATCTCAACCCGTTTCTGTCGTCAAAAAGGCGTATCAGAAACTGTGCT
ACATTCATCATATCATGGGAAAGGTGCCAGACGCTTGCACTGCCTGCGATCTGGTCAATGTGGATTTGGA
TGACTGCATCTTTGAACAATAAACTCGAGGAATCAAGCTTGCATGCCTGCAGGTCGACTCTAGAGCCTGC
AGTCTCGACAAGCTTGTCGAGAAGTACTAGAGGATCATAATCAGCCATACCACATTTGTAGAGGTTTTAC
TTGCTTTAAAAAACCTCCCACACCTCCCCCTGAACCTGAAACATAAAATGAATGCAATTGTTGTTGTTAA
CTTGTTTATTGCAGCTTATAATGGTTACAAATAAAGCAATAGCATCACAAATTTCACAAATAAAGCATTT
TTTTCACTGCATTCTAGTTGTGGTTTGTCCAAACTCATCAATGTATCTTATCATGTCTGGATCTGATCAC
TGCTTGAGCCTAGGAGATCCGAACCAGATAAGTGAAATCTAGTTCCAAACTATTTTGTCATTTTTAATTT
TCGTATTAGCTTACGACGCTACACCCAGTTCCCATCTATTTTGTCACTCTTCCCTAAATAATCCTTAAAA
ACTCCATTTCCACCCCTCCCAGTTCCCAACTATTTTGTCCGCCCACAGCGGGGCATTTTTCTTCCTGTTA
TGTTTTTAATCAAACATCCTGCCAACTCCATGTGACAAACCGTCATCTTCGGCTACTTT
Features (pLannotate 1.2.2; 19 found; start..end, strand, type, name):
     81..97      +  CDS            lacZα (fragment): LacZα fragment of β-galactosidase; lacZ fragment
    102..557     +  rep_origin     f1 ori (sequence partly withheld): f1 bacteriophage origin of replication; arrow indicates direction of (+) strand synthesis
    584..688     +  promoter       AmpR promoter: bla
    689..1549    +  CDS            AmpR: β-lactamase; bla; confers resistance to ampicillin, carbenicillin, and related antibiotics
   1720..2308    +  rep_origin     ori: high-copy-number ColE1/pMB1/pBR322/pUC origin of replication
   2494..2543    -  misc_feature   bom (fragment): basis of mobility region from pBR322
   2611..2835    -  mobile_element Tn7R: mini-Tn7 element (right end of the Tn7 transposon) Tn7
   2902..3435    -  CDS            GmR: gentamycin acetyltransferase; aacC1; confers resistance to gentamycin
   3624..3652    -  promoter       Pc promoter: intI1 (promoter lies within the coding sequence); class 1 integron promoter
   3630..3977    -  CDS            YPR2_ECOLX (fragment): Protein predicted: Swiss-Prot protein existence level 4. From Escherichia coli.
   4161..4209    -  polyA_signal   HSV TK poly(A) signal: herpes simplex virus thymidine kinase polyadenylation signal (Cole and Stacy, 1985)
   4363..6573    -  CDS            VP1 (sequence withheld): CAPSD_AAV2S - Experimental evidence at protein level: Swiss-Prot protein existence level 1. Capsid protein self-assembles to form an icosahedral capsid with a T=1 symmetry, about 22 nm in diameter, and consisting of 60 copies of three size variants of the capsid protein VP1, VP2 and VP3 which differ in their N-terminus. The capsid encapsulates the genomic ssDNA. Binds to host cell heparan sulfate and uses host ITGA5-ITGB1 as coreceptor on the cell surface to provide virion attachment to target cell. This attachment induces virion internalization predominantly through clathrin-dependent endocyt
   6627..6736    -  promoter       p10 promoter: baculovirus promoter for expression in insect cells
   6760..6851    +  promoter       polyhedrin promoter: polh from Autographa californica; promoter for the baculovirus polyhedrin gene
   7572..8762    +  CDS            Rep52: REP52_AAV2S - Experimental evidence at protein level: Swiss-Prot protein existence level 1. Plays a critical role during packaging of viral DNA into empty capsids, where they are thought to be part of the packaging motor complex. The single stranded genomic DNA is packaged in a 3' to 5' direction and requires the association between viral DNA and Rep40. Regulates host PKA activity by interacting with host PRKX as a mechanism to interfere with helper virus propagation and to promote its own replication. From Adeno-associated virus 2 (isolate Srivastava/1982) (AAV-2).
   8778..8808    -  misc_feature   MCS (fragment): pUC18/19 multiple cloning site
   8846..8929    +  CDS            large T antigen (fragment): large T antigen from SV40 (simian virus 40)
   8952..9086    +  polyA_signal   SV40 poly(A) signal: SV40 polyadenylation signal
   9115..9280    -  mobile_element Tn7L: mini-Tn7 element (left end of the Tn7 transposon) Tn7
