[The description below was written by a language model from this plasmid's Addgene catalogue record and pLannotate feature annotations shown in this document.]
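Description:
pSR660 is a baculovirus donor (transfer) plasmid built on the pFastBac-Dual backbone for producing recombinant AAV in Sf9 insect cells. It is propagated in E. coli under ampicillin selection (AmpR) from a ColE1/pUC-type origin, although the catalogue lists it as low copy, and it also carries an f1 origin. The expression cassettes and a gentamicin resistance gene lie between the Tn7R and Tn7L ends of a mini-Tn7 element. In the Bac-to-Bac type of system, this arrangement allows site-specific transposition of the whole block into a baculovirus shuttle genome (bacmid), which is then used to generate recombinant baculovirus.

The payload is two divergently oriented cassettes driven by the back-to-back late baculovirus promoters. The polyhedrin promoter drives a modified AAV-2 rep78 gene terminated by the SV40 poly(A) signal. The depositor notes that the Rep78 reading frame starts at a non-canonical CTG codon, a design described as bicistronic. Weak initiation there presumably lets ribosomes scan on to the internal Rep52 start, so both Rep proteins come from one transcript. The annotation tool flags only the Rep52 portion of this ORF. On the opposite strand, the p10 promoter drives a modified AAV-8 cap gene followed by the HSV TK poly(A) signal. VP1 begins at a non-canonical ACG codon, so VP1, VP2 and VP3 are produced from a single polycistronic message. The automated table labels this ORF by homology to AAV-2 capsid, but the catalogue identifies it as serotype 8.

By combining rep and cap in one baculovirus, the construct supports a simplified system for high-titre production of AAV-8-pseudotyped vectors, with the ITR-flanked vector genome presumably supplied separately. The sequence record (9,362 nt) is slightly longer than the listed total size of 9,335 bp.
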