Addgene plasmid #65216: pSR660
Purpose: Baculovirus-mediated rAAV production: Expresses bicistronic AAV-2 rep gene and polycistronic AAV-8 cap gene in Sf9 insect cells
Depositing lab: Robert Kotin. Depositing organization: National Heart, Lung, and Blood Institute (NHLBI). Publication: A simplified baculovirus-AAV expression vector system coupled with one-step affinity purification yields high-titer rAAV stocks from insect cells. Smith RH, Levy JR, Kotin RM. Mol Ther. 2009 Nov;17(11):1888-96. doi: 10.1038/mt.2009.128. Epub 2009 Jun 16. PubMed 19532142.
Backbone
  Vector backbone: pFastBac-Dual
  Backbone manufacturer: Invitrogen
  Backbone size w/o insert (bp): 5238
  Total vector size (bp): 9335
  Vector type: Insect Expression, AAV
Growth in bacteria
  Bacterial resistance: Ampicillin, 100 μg/mL
  Growth temperature: 37°C
  Growth strain: DH10B
  Copy number: Low Copy
Gene/Insert 1
  Gene/Insert name: modified AAV-2 rep78
  Insert size (bp): 1866
  Promoter: polyhedrin
  Cloning method: Restriction Enzyme; 5′ cloning site BamHI (destroyed during cloning); 3′ cloning site XbaI (not destroyed)
  Sequencing primers: 5′ AAATGATAACCATCTCGC; 3′ GAAATTTGTGATGCTATTGC
Gene/Insert 2
  Gene/Insert name: modified AAV-8 cap
  Insert size (bp): 2217
  Promoter: P10
  Cloning method: Restriction Enzyme; 5′ cloning site XmaI (not destroyed); 3′ cloning site NheI (not destroyed)
  Sequencing primers: 5′ ACGGACCTTTAATTCAACCCA; 3′ CTTCCGTGTTTCAGTTAGC
Terms and licenses: Academic/Nonprofit Terms; Industry Terms: Not Available to Industry
Depositor comments: Rep78 ORF utilizes a non-canonical initiation codon (CTG codon) beginning at nt 6822. VP1 capsid ORF utilizes a non-canonical initiation codon (ACG codon) beginning at nt 6576. Additional article references: Le Guiner et al. Mol. Ther. 22:1923-1935 (2014)
How to cite: pSR660 was a gift from Robert Kotin (Addgene plasmid # 65216 ; http://n2t.net/addgene:65216 ; RRID:Addgene_65216)
