>Addgene plasmid #65216 | pSR660 | addgene partial sequence | sequence record 115621 | TK-pA-R 5'-ttgtctccttccgtgtttca-3'
GCATGCTATGCATCAGCTGCTAGCCGCAGAGACCAAAGTTCAACTGAAACGAATCAACCGGTTTATTGAT
TAACAGGCAATTA
[804 nt withheld, positions 84-887]
