>Addgene plasmid #65216 | pSR660 | addgene partial sequence | sequence record 115624 | fBac-2 5'-gggaggttttttaaagcaagtaaa-3'
ATTATGATCCTCTAGTACTTCTCGACAAGCTTGTCGAGACTGCAGGCTCTAGAGTCGACCTGCAGGCATG
CAAGCTTGATTCCTCGAGTTTATTGTTCAAAGATGCAGTCATCCAAATCCACATTGACCAGATCGCAGGC
AGTGCAAGCGTCTGGCACCTTTCCCATGATATGATGAATGTAGCACAGTTTCTGATACGCCTTTTTGACG
ACAGAAACGGGTTGAGATTCTGACACGGGAAAGCACTCTAAACAGTCTTTCTGTCCGTGAGTGAAGCAGA
TATTTGAATTCTGATTCATTCTCTCGCATTGTCTGCAGGGAAACAGCATCAGATTCATGCCCACGTGACG
AGAACATTTGTTTTGGTACCTGTCTGCGTAGTTGATCGAAGCTTCCGCGTCTGACGTCGATGGCTGCGCA
ACTGACTCGCGCACCCGTTTGGGCTCACTTATATCTGCGTCACTGGGGGCGGGTCTTTTCTTGGCTCCAC
CCTTTTTGACGTAGAATTCATGCTCCACCTCAACCACGTGATCCTTTGCCCACCGGAAAAAGTCTTTGAC
TTCCTGCTTGGTGACCTTCCCAAAGTCATGATCCAGACGGCGGGTGAGTTCAAATTTGAACATCCGGTCT
TGCAACGGCTGCTGGTGTTCGAAGGTCGTTGAGTTCCCGTCAATCACGGCGCACATGTTGGTGTTGGAGG
TGACGATCACGGGAGTCGGGTCTATCTGGGCCGAGGACTTGCATTTCTGGTCCACGCGCACCTTGCTTCC
TCCGAGAATGGCTTTGGCCGACTCCACGACCTTGGCGGTCATCTTCCCCTCCTCCCACCAGATCACCATC
TTGTCGACACAGTCGTTGAAGG
